>Addgene plasmid #65782 | pFRT-TODestFLAGHA_RNAseH1 | depositor full sequence | sequence record 111853 | pFRT-TODestFLAGHA_RNAseH1 sequence 6282 bps
GGTAAGCCTATCCCTAACCCTCTCCTCGGTCTCGATTCTACGGACGGATCGGGAGATCTCCCGATCCCCT
ATGGTGCACTCTCAGTACAATCTGCTCTGATGCCGCATAGTTAAGCCAGTATCTGCTCCCTGCTTGTGTG
TTGGAGGTCGCTGAGTAGTGCGCGAGCAAAATTTAAGCTACAACAAGGCAAGGCTTGACCGACAATTGCA
TGAAGAATCTGCTTAGGGTTAGGCGTTTTGCGCTGCTTCGCGATGTACGGGCCAGATATACGCGTTGACA
TTGATTATTGACTAGTTATTAATAGTAATCAATTACGGGGTCATTAGTTCATAGCCCATATATGGAGTTC
CGCGTTACATAACTTACGGTAAATGGCCCGCCTGGCTGACCGCCCAACGACCCCCGCCCATTGACGTCAA
TAATGACGTATGTTCCCATAGTAACGCCAATAGGGACTTTCCATTGACGTCAATGGGTGGAGTATTTACG
GTAAACTGCCCACTTGGCAGTACATCAAGTGTATCATATGCCAAGTACGCCCCCTATTGACGTCAATGAC
GGTAAATGGCCCGCCTGGCATTATGCCCAGTACATGACCTTATGGGACTTTCCTACTTGGCAGTACATCT
ACGTATTAGTCATCGCTATTACCATGGTGATGCGGTTTTGGCAGTACATCAATGGGCGTGGATAGCGGTT
TGACTCACGGGGATTTCCAAGTCTCCACCCCATTGACGTCAATGGGAGTTTGTTTTGGAACCAAAATCAA
CGGGACTTTCCAAAATGTCGTAACAACTCCGCCCCATTGACGCAAATGGGCGGTAGGCGTGTACGGTGGG
AGGTCTATATAAGCAGAGCTCTCCCTATCAGTGATAGAGATCTCCCTATCAGTGATAGAGATCGTCGACG
AGCTCGTTTAGTGAACCGTCAGATCGCCTGGAGACGCCATCCACGCTGTTTTGACCTCCATAGAAGACAC
CGGGACCGATCCAGCCTCCGGACTCTAGCGTTTAAACTTAAGCTTGGTACCATGGACTACAAGGACGACG
ATGACAAGTACCCTTATGACGTGCCCGATTACGCTTTGAACCAGATATCAACAAGTTTGTACAAAAAAGC
AGGCTCCACCATGGGAACCAATTCAGTCGACATGAGCTGGCTTCTGTTCCTGGCCCACAGAGTCGCCTTG
GCCGCCTTGCCCTGCCGCCGCGGCTCTCGCGGGTTCGGGATGTTCTATGCCGTGAGGAGGGGCCGCAAGA
CCGGGGTCTTTCTGACCTGGAATGAGTGCAGAGCACAGGTGGACCGGTTTCCTGCTGCCAGATTTAAGAA
GTTTGCCACAGAGGATGAGGCCTGGGCCTTTGTCAGGAAATCTGCAAGCCCGGAAGTTTCAGAAGGGCAT
GAAAATCAACATGGACAAGAATCGGAGGCGAAAGCCAGCAAGCGACTCCGTGAGCCACTGGATGGAGATG
GACATGAAAGCGCAGAGCCGTATGCAAAGCACATGAAGCCGAGCGTGGAGCCGGCGCCTCCAGTTAGCAG
AGACACGTTTTCCTACATGGGAGACTTCGTCGTCGTCTACACTGATGGCTGCTGCTCCAGTAATGGGCGT
AGAAGGCCGCGAGCAGGAATCGGCGTTTACTGGGGGCCAGGCCATCCTTTAAATGTAGGCATTAGACTTC
CTGGGCGGCAGACAAACCAAAGAGCGGAAATTCATGCAGCCTGCAAAGCCATTGAACAAGCAAAGACTCA
AAACATCAATAAACTGGTTCTGTATACAGACAGTATGTTTACGATAAATGGTATAACTAACTGGGTTCAA
GGTTGGAAGAAAAATGGGTGGAAGACAAGTGCAGGGAAAGAGGTGATCAACAAAGAGGACTTTGTGGCAC
TGGAGAGGCTTACCCAGGGGATGGACATTCAGTGGATGCATGTTCCTGGTCATTCGGGATTTATAGGCAA
TGAAGAAGCTGACAGATTAGCCAGAGAAGGAGCTAAACAATCGGAAGACTGAGCGGCCGCACTCGAGATA
TCTAGACCCAGCTTTCTTGTACAAAGTGGTTGATATCCAGCACAGTGGCGGCCGCTCAAGTCTAGAGGGC
CCGCGGTTCGAAGGTAAGCCTATCCCTAACCCTCTCCTCGGTCTCGATTCTACGCGTACCTGATCCGCGG
CCGCATAGATAACTGATCCAGTGTGCCTCGAGTCTAGAGGGCCCGTTTAAACCCGCTGATCAGCCTCGAC
TGTGCCTTCTAGTTGCCAGCCATCTGTTGTTTGCCCCTCCCCCGTGCCTTCCTTGACCCTGGAAGGTGCC
ACTCCCACTGTCCTTTCCTAATAAAATGAGGAAATTGCATCGCATTGTCTGAGTAGGTGTCATTCTATTC
TGGGGGGTGGGGTGGGGCAGGACAGCAAGGGGGAGGATTGGGAAGACAATAGCAGGCATGCTGGGGATGC
GGTGGGCTCTATGGCTTCTGAGGCGGAAAGAACCAGCTGGGGCTCTAGGGGGTATCCCC
[124 nt withheld, positions 2510-2633]
C
[91 nt withheld, positions 2635-2725]
AGGGTGATGGTTCACGTACCTAGAAGTTCCTATTCCGAAGTTCCTATTCTCTAGAAAGTATAGGAACTTC
CTTGGCCAAAAAGCCTGAACTCACCGCGACGTCTGTCGAGAAGTTTCTGATCGAAAAGTTCGACAGCGTC
TCCGACCTGATGCAGCTCTCGGAGGGCGAAGAATCTCGTGCTTTCAGCTTCGATGTAGGAGGGCGTGGAT
ATGTCCTGCGGGTAAATAGCTGCGCCGATGGTTTCTACAAAGATCGTTATGTTTATCGGCACTTTGCATC
GGCCGCGCTCCCGATTCCGGAAGTGCTTGACATTGGGGAATTCAGCGAGAGCCTGACCTATTGCATCTCC
CGCCGTGCACAGGGTGTCACGTTGCAAGACCTGCCTGAAACCGAACTGCCCGCTGTTCTGCAGCCGGTCG
CGGAGGCCATGGATGCGATCGCTGCGGCCGATCTTAGCCAGACGAGCGGGTTCGGCCCATTCGGACCGCA
AGGAATCGGTCAATACACTACATGGCGTGATTTCATATGCGCGATTGCTGATCCCCATGTGTATCACTGG
CAAACTGTGATGGACGACACCGTCAGTGCGTCCGTCGCGCAGGCTCTCGATGAGCTGATGCTTTGGGCCG
AGGACTGCCCCGAAGTCCGGCACCTCGTGCACGCGGATTTCGGCTCCAACAATGTCCTGACGGACAATGG
CCGCATAACAGCGGTCATTGACTGGAGCGAGGCGATGTTCGGGGATTCCCAATACGAGGTCGCCAACATC
TTCTTCTGGAGGCCGTGGTTGGCTTGTATGGAGCAGCAGACGCGCTACTTCGAGCGGAGGCATCCGGAGC
TTGCAGGATCGCCGCGGCTCCGGGCGTATATGCTCCGCATTGGTCTTGACCAACTCTATCAGAGCTTGGT
TGACGGCAATTTCGATGATGCAGCTTGGGCGCAGGGTCGATGCGACGCAATCGTCCGATCCGGAGCCGGG
ACTGTCGGGCGTACACAAATCGCCCGCAGAAGCGCGGCCGTCTGGACCGATGGCTGTGTAGAAGTACTCG
CCGATAGTGGAAACCGACGCCCCAGCACTCGTCCGAGGGCAAAGGAATAGCACGTACTACGAGATTTCGA
TTCCACCGCCGCCTTCTATGAAAGGTTGGGCTTCGGAATCGTTTTCCGGGACGCCGGCTGGATGATCCTC
CAGCGCGGGGATCTCATGCTGGAGTTCTTCGCCCACCCCAACTTGTTTATTGCAGCTTATAATGGTTACA
AATAAAGCAATAGCATCACAAATTTCACAAATAAAGCATTTTTTTCACTGCATTCTAGTTGTGGTTTGTC
CAAACTCATCAATGTATCTTATCATGTCTGTATACCGTCGACCTCTAGCTAGAGCTTGGCGTAATCATGG
TCATAGCTGTTTCCTGTGTGAAATTGTTATCCGCTCACAATTCCACACAACATACGAGCCGGAAGCATAA
AGTGTAAAGCCTGGGGTGCCTAATGAGTGAGCTAACTCACATTAATTGCGTTGCGCTCACTGCCCGCTTT
CCAGTCGGGAAACCTGTCGTGCCAGCTGCATTAATGAATCGGCCAACGCGCGGGGAGAGGCGGTTTGCGT
ATTGGGCGCTCTTCCGCTTCCTCGCTCACTGACTCGCTGCGCTCGGTCGTTCGGCTGCGGCGAGCGGTAT
CAGCTCACTCAAAGGCGGTAATACGGTTATCCACAGAATCAGGGGATAACGCAGGAAAGAACATGTGAGC
AAAAGGCCAGCAAAAGGCCAGGAACCGTAAAAAGGCCGCGTTGCTGGCGTTTTTCCATAGGCTCCGCCCC
CCTGACGAGCATCACAAAAATCGACGCTCAAGTCAGAGGTGGCGAAACCCGACAGGACTATAAAGATACC
AGGCGTTTCCCCCTGGAAGCTCCCTCGTGCGCTCTCCTGTTCCGACCCTGCCGCTTACCGGATACCTGTC
CGCCTTTCTCCCTTCGGGAAGCGTGGCGCTTTCTCATAGCTCACGCTGTAGGTATCTCAGTTCGGTGTAG
GTCGTTCGCTCCAAGCTGGGCTGTGTGCACGAACCCCCCGTTCAGCCCGACCGCTGCGCCTTATCCGGTA
ACTATCGTCTTGAGTCCAACCCGGTAAGACACGACTTATCGCCACTGGCAGCAGCCACTGGTAACAGGAT
TAGCAGAGCGAGGTATGTAGGCGGTGCTACAGAGTTCTTGAAGTGGTGGCCTAACTACGGCTACACTAGA
AGGACAGTATTTGGTATCTGCGCTCTGCTGAAGCCAGTTACCTTCGGAAAAAGAGTTGGTAGCTCTTGAT
CCGGCAAACAAACCACCGCTGGTAGCGGTGGTTTTTTTGTTTGCAAGCAGCAGATTACGCGCAGAAAAAA
AGGATCTCAAGAAGATCCTTTGATCTTTTCTACGGGGTCTGACGCTCAGTGGAACGAAAACTCACGTTAA
GGGATTTTGGTCATGAGATTATCAAAAAGGATCTTCACCTAGATCCTTTTAAATTAAAAATGAAGTTTTA
AATCAATCTAAAGTATATATGAGTAAACTTGGTCTGACAGTTACCAATGCTTAATCAGTGAGGCACCTAT
CTCAGCGATCTGTCTATTTCGTTCATCCATAGTTGCCTGACTCCCCGTCGTGTAGATAACTACGATACGG
GAGGGCTTACCATCTGGCCCCAGTGCTGCAATGATACCGCGAGACCCACGCTCACCGGCTCCAGATTTAT
CAGCAATAAACCAGCCAGCCGGAAGGGCCGAGCGCAGAAGTGGTCCTGCAACTTTATCCGCCTCCATCCA
GTCTATTAATTGTTGCCGGGAAGCTAGAGTAAGTAGTTCGCCAGTTAATAGTTTGCGCAACGTTGTTGCC
ATTGCTACAGGCATCGTGGTGTCACGCTCGTCGTTTGGTATGGCTTCATTCAGCTCCGGTTCCCAACGAT
CAAGGCGAGTTACATGATCCCCCATGTTGTGCAAAAAAGCGGTTAGCTCCTTCGGTCCTCCGATCGTTGT
CAGAAGTAAGTTGGCCGCAGTGTTATCACTCATGGTTATGGCAGCACTGCATAATTCTCTTACTGTCATG
CCATCCGTAAGATGCTTTTCTGTGACTGGTGAGTACTCAACCAAGTCATTCTGAGAATAGTGTATGCGGC
GACCGAGTTGCTCTTGCCCGGCGTCAATACGGGATAATACCGCGCCACATAGCAGAACTTTAAAAGTGCT
CATCATTGGAAAACGTTCTTCGGGGCGAAAACTCTCAAGGATCTTACCGCTGTTGAGATCCAGTTCGATG
TAACCCACTCGTGCACCCAACTGATCTTCAGCATCTTTTACTTTCACCAGCGTTTCTGGGTGAGCAAAAA
CAGGAAGGCAAAATGCCGCAAAAAAGGGAATAAGGGCGACACGGAAATGTTGAATACTCATACTCTTCCT
TTTTCAATATTATTGAAGCATTTATCAGGGTTATTGTCTCATGAGCGGATACATATTTGAATGTATTTAG
AAAAATAAACAAATAGGGGTTCCGCGCACATTTCCCCGAAAAGTGCCACCTGACGTC
Features (pLannotate 1.2.2; 27 found; start..end, strand, type, name):
      1..42      +  CDS            V5 tag: epitope tag from simian virus 5
     70..122     -  misc_feature   bom (fragment): basis of mobility region from pBR322
    277..656     +  enhancer       CMV enhancer: human cytomegalovirus immediate early enhancer
    729..746     -  promoter       CMV promoter (fragment): human cytomegalovirus (CMV) immediate early promoter
    809..860     +  promoter       CMVd2 promoter: truncated human cytomegalovirus (CMV) immediate early promoter that yields moderately reduced expression relative to the full-length promoter
    862..881     +  promoter       PLtetO-1 promoter (fragment): modified phage lambda PL promoter with tet operator sites (Lutz and Bujard, 1997)
    883..902     +  promoter       PLtetO-1 promoter (fragment): modified phage lambda PL promoter with tet operator sites (Lutz and Bujard, 1997)
    910..943     +  promoter       TRE3GV promoter (fragment): 3rd-generation Tet-responsive promoter that can be activated by binding of Tet-On® 3G, optimized for retroviral and lentiviral vectors
   1038..1058    +  CDS            FLAG (fragment): FLAG® epitope tag, followed by an enterokinase cleavage site
   1101..1125    +  protein_bind   attB1: mutant version of attB; recombination site for the Gateway® BP reaction BP Clonase™
   1152..2009    +  CDS            RNASEH1: RNH1_HUMAN - Also known as RNH1. Experimental evidence at protein level: Swiss-Prot protein existence level 1. Endonuclease that specifically degrades the RNA of RNA-DNA hybrids (PubMed:10497183). Plays a role in RNA polymerase II (RNAp II) transcription termination by degrading R-loop RNA-DNA hybrid formation at G-rich pause sites located downstream of the poly(A) site and behind the elongating RNAp II (PubMed:21700224). From Homo sapiens (Human).
   2036..2060    -  protein_bind   attB2: mutant version of attB; recombination site for the Gateway® BP reaction BP Clonase™
   2113..2154    +  CDS            V5 tag: epitope tag from simian virus 5
   2240..2464    +  polyA_signal   bGH poly(A) signal: bovine growth hormone polyadenylation signal
   2468..2489    +  promoter       SV40 promoter (fragment): SV40 enhancer and early promoter
   2510..2743    +  rep_origin     f1 ori (fragment) (sequence partly withheld): f1 bacteriophage origin of replication; arrow indicates direction of (+) strand synthesis
   2748..2795    +  protein_bind   FRT: FLP-mediated recombination occurs in the 8-bp core sequence TCTAGAAA (Turan and Bode, 2011). FLP recombinase from the Saccharomyces cerevisiae 2μ plasmid
   2803..3825    +  CDS            HygR: aminoglycoside phosphotransferase from E. coli; aph(4)-Ia; confers resistance to hygromycin
   3835..3960    +  CDS            ble (fragment): BLE_KLEPN - Experimental evidence at protein level: Swiss-Prot protein existence level 1. Binding protein with a strong affinity to the bleomycin family of antibiotics. Binds to CL990; an antimitotic-antibiotic compound. From Klebsiella pneumoniae.
   3955..4076    +  polyA_signal   SV40 poly(A) signal: SV40 polyadenylation signal
   4149..4165    -  protein_bind   lac operator: The lac repressor binds to the lac operator to inhibit transcription in E. coli. This inhibition can be relieved by adding lactose or isopropyl-β-D-thiogalactopyranoside (IPTG). lac repressor encoded by lacI
   4173..4203    -  promoter       lac promoter: promoter for the E. coli lac operon
   4218..4239    -  protein_bind   CAP binding site: CAP binding activates transcription in the presence of cAMP. E. coli catabolite activator protein
   4252..4344    -  CDS            lacI (fragment): lac repressor; lacI; The lac repressor binds to the lac operator to inhibit transcription in E. coli. This inhibition can be relieved by adding lactose or isopropyl-β-D-thiogalactopyranoside (IPTG).
   4527..5115    -  rep_origin     ori: high-copy-number ColE1/pMB1/pBR322/pUC origin of replication
   5286..6146    -  CDS            AmpR: β-lactamase; bla; confers resistance to ampicillin, carbenicillin, and related antibiotics
   6147..6251    -  promoter       AmpR promoter: bla
