>Addgene plasmid #65782 | pFRT-TODestFLAGHA_RNAseH1 | addgene full sequence | sequence record 345165 | Addgene NGS Result
CTGACGTCGACGGATCGGGAGATCTCCCGATCCCCTATGGTGCACTCTCAGTACAATCTGCTCTGATGCC
GCATAGTTAAGCCAGTATCTGCTCCCTGCTTGTGTGTTGGAGGTCGCTGAGTAGTGCGCGAGCAAAATTT
AAGCTACAACAAGGCAAGGCTTGACCGACAATTGCATGAAGAATCTGCTTAGGGTTAGGCGTTTTGCGCT
GCTTCGCGATGTACGGGCCAGATATACGCGTTGACATTGATTATTGACTAGTTATTAATAGTAATCAATT
ACGGGGTCATTAGTTCATAGCCCATATATGGAGTTCCGCGTTACATAACTTACGGTAAATGGCCCGCCTG
GCTGACCGCCCAACGACCCCCGCCCATTGACGTCAATAATGACGTATGTTCCCATAGTAACGCCAATAGG
GACTTTCCATTGACGTCAATGGGTGGAGTATTTACGGTAAACTGCCCACTTGGCAGTACATCAAGTGTAT
CATATGCCAAGTACGCCCCCTATTGACGTCAATGACGGTAAATGGCCCGCCTGGCATTATGCCCAGTACA
TGACCTTATGGGACTTTCCTACTTGGCAGTACATCTACGTATTAGTCATCGCTATTACCATGGTGATGCG
GTTTTGGCAGTACATCAATGGGCGTGGATAGCGGTTTGACTCACGGGGATTTCCAAGTCTCCACCCCATT
GACGTCAATGGGAGTTTGTTTTGGCACCAAAATCAACGGGACTTTCCAAAATGTCGTAACAACTCCGCCC
CATTGACGCAAATGGGCGGTAGGCGTGTACGGTGGGAGGTCTATATAAGCAGAGCTCTCCCTATCAGTGA
TAGAGATCTCCCTATCAGTGATAGAGATCGTCGACGAGCTCGTTTAGTGAACCGTCAGATCGCCTGGAGA
CGCCATCCACGCTGTTTTGACCTCCATAGAAGACACCGGGACCGATCCAGCCTCCGGACTCTAGCGTTTA
AACTTAAGCTTGGTACCATGGACTACAAGGACGACGATGACAAGTACCCTTATGACGTGCCCGATTACGC
TTTGAACCAGATATCAACAAGTTTGTACAAAAAAGCAGGCTCCACCATGGGAACCAATTCAGTCGACATG
AGCTGGCTTCTGTTCCTGGCCCACAGAGTCGCCTTGGCCGCCTTGCCCTGCCGCCGCGGCTCTCGCGGGT
TCGGGATGTTCTATGCCGTGAGGAGGGGCCGCAAGACCGGGGTCTTTCTGACCTGGAATGAGTGCAGAGC
ACAGGTGGACCGGTTTCCTGCTGCCAGATTTAAGAAGTTTGCCACAGAGGATGAGGCCTGGGCCTTTGTC
AGGAAATCTGCAAGCCCGGAAGTTTCAGAAGGGCATGAAAATCAACATGGACAAGAATCGGAGGCGAAAG
CCAGCAAGCGACTCCGTGAGCCACTGGATGGAGATGGACATGAAAGCGCAGAGCCGTATGCAAAGCACAT
GAAGCCGAGCGTGGAGCCGGCGCCTCCAGTTAGCAGAGACACGTTTTCCTACATGGGAGACTTCGTCGTC
GTCTACACTGATGGCTGCTGCTCCAGTAATGGGCGTAGAAGGCCGCGAGCAGGAATCGGCGTTTACTGGG
GGCCGGGCCATCCTTTAAATGTAGGCATTAGACTTCCTGGGCGGCAGACAAACCAAAGAGCGGAAATTCA
TGCAGCCTGCAAAGCCATTGAACAAGCAAAGACTCAAAACATCAATAAACTGGTTCTGTATACAGACAGT
ATGTTTACGATAAATGGTATAACTAACTGGGTTCAAGGTTGGAAGAAAAATGGGTGGAAGACAAGTGCAG
GGAAAGAGGTGATCAACAAAGAGGACTTTGTGGCACTGGAGAGGCTTACCCAGGGGATGGACATTCAGTG
GATGCATGTTCCTGGTCATTCGGGATTTATAGGCAATGAAGAAGCTGACAGATTAGCCAGAGAAGGAGCT
AAACAATCGGAAGACTGAGCGGCCGCACTCGAGATATCTAGACCCAGCTTTCTTGTACAAAGTGGTTGAT
ATCCAGCACAGTGGCGGCCGCTCAAGTCTAGAGGGCCCGCGGTTCGAAGGTAAGCCTATCCCTAACCCTC
TCCTCGGTCTCGATTCTACGCGTACCTGATCCGCGGCCGCATAGATAACTGATCCAGTGTGCCTCGAGTC
TAGAGGGCCCGTTTAAACCCGCTGATCAGCCTCGACTGTGCCTTCTAGTTGCCAGCCATCTGTTGTTTGC
CCCTCCCCCGTGCCTTCCTTGACCCTGGAAGGTGCCACTCCCACTGTCCTTTCCTAATAAAATGAGGAAA
TTGCATCGCATTGTCTGAGTAGGTGTCATTCTATTCTGGGGGGTGGGGTGGGGCAGGACAGCAAGGGGGA
GGATTGGGAAGACAATAGCAGGCATGCTGGGGATGCGGTGGGCTCTATGGCTTCTGAGGCGGAAAGAACC
AGCTGGGGCTCTAGGGGGTATCCCC
[124 nt withheld, positions 2476-2599]
C
[91 nt withheld, positions 2601-2691]
AGGGTGATGGTTCACGTACCTAGAAGTTCCTATTCCGAAGTTCCTATTCTCTAGAAAGTATAGGAACTTC
CTTGGCCAAAAAGCCTGAACTCACCGCGACGTCTGTCGAGAAGTTTCTGATCGAAAAGTTCGACAGCGTC
TCCGACCTGATGCAGCTCTCGGAGGGCGAAGAATCTCGTGCTTTCAGCTTCGATGTAGGAGGGCGTGGAT
ATGTCCTGCGGGTAAATAGCTGCGCCGATGGTTTCTACAAAGATCGTTATGTTTATCGGCACTTTGCATC
GGCCGCGCTCCCGATTCCGGAAGTGCTTGACATTGGGGAATTCAGCGAGAGCCTGACCTATTGCATCTCC
CGCCGTGCACAGGGTGTCACGTTGCAAGACCTGCCTGAAACCGAACTGCCCGCTGTTCTGCAGCCGGTCG
CGGAGGCCATGGATGCGATCGCTGCGGCCGATCTTAGCCAGACGAGCGGGTTCGGCCCATTCGGACCGCA
AGGAATCGGTCAATACACTACATGGCGTGATTTCATATGCGCGATTGCTGATCCCCATGTGTATCACTGG
CAAACTGTGATGGACGACACCGTCAGTGCGTCCGTCGCGCAGGCTCTCGATGAGCTGATGCTTTGGGCCG
AGGACTGCCCCGAAGTCCGGCACCTCGTGCACGCGGATTTCGGCTCCAACAATGTCCTGACGGACAATGG
CCGCATAACAGCGGTCATTGACTGGAGCGAGGCGATGTTCGGGGATTCCCAATACGAGGTCGCCAACATC
TTCTTCTGGAGGCCGTGGTTGGCTTGTATGGAGCAGCAGACGCGCTACTTCGAGCGGAGGCATCCGGAGC
TTGCAGGATCGCCGCGGCTCCGGGCGTATATGCTCCGCATTGGTCTTGACCAACTCTATCAGAGCTTGGT
TGACGGCAATTTCGATGATGCAGCTTGGGCGCAGGGTCGATGCGACGCAATCGTCCGATCCGGAGCCGGG
ACTGTCGGGCGTACACAAATCGCCCGCAGAAGCGCGGCCGTCTGGACCGATGGCTGTGTAGAAGTACTCG
CCGATAGTGGAAACCGACGCCCCAGCACTCGTCCGAGGGCAAAGGAATAGCACGTACTACGAGATTTCGA
TTCCACCGCCGCCTTCTATGAAAGGTTGGGCTTCGGAATCGTTTTCCGGGACGCCGGCTGGATGATCCTC
CAGCGCGGGGATCTCATGCTGGAGTTCTTCGCCCACCCCAACTTGTTTATTGCAGCTTATAATGGTTACA
AATAAAGCAATAGCATCACAAATTTCACAAATAAAGCATTTTTTTCACTGCATTCTAGTTGTGGTTTGTC
CAAACTCATCAATGTATCTTATCATGTCTGTATACCGTCGACCTCTAGCTAGAGCTTGGCGTAATCATGG
TCATAGCTGTTTCCTGTGTGAAATTGTTATCCGCTCACAATTCCACACAACATACGAGCCGGAAGCATAA
AGTGTAAAGCCTGGGGTGCCTAATGAGTGAGCTAACTCACATTAATTGCGTTGCGCTCACTGCCCGCTTT
CCAGTCGGGAAACCTGTCGTGCCAGCTGCATTAATGAATCGGCCAACGCGCGGGGAGAGGCGGTTTGCGT
ATTGGGCGCTCTTCCGCTTCCTCGCTCACTGACTCGCTGCGCTCGGTCGTTCGGCTGCGGCGAGCGGTAT
CAGCTCACTCAAAGGCGGTAATACGGTTATCCACAGAATCAGGGGATAACGCAGGAAAGAACATGTGAGC
AAAAGGCCAGCAAAAGGCCAGGAACCGTAAAAAGGCCGCGTTGCTGGCGTTTTTCCATAGGCTCCGCCCC
CCTGACGAGCATCACAAAAATCGACGCTCAAGTCAGAGGTGGCGAAACCCGACAGGACTATAAAGATACC
AGGCGTTTCCCCCTGGAAGCTCCCTCGTGCGCTCTCCTGTTCCGACCCTGCCGCTTACCGGATACCTGTC
CGCCTTTCTCCCTTCGGGAAGCGTGGCGCTTTCTCATAGCTCACGCTGTAGGTATCTCAGTTCGGTGTAG
GTCGTTCGCTCCAAGCTGGGCTGTGTGCACGAACCCCCCGTTCAGCCCGACCGCTGCGCCTTATCCGGTA
ACTATCGTCTTGAGTCCAACCCGGTAAGACACGACTTATCGCCACTGGCAGCAGCCACTGGTAACAGGAT
TAGCAGAGCGAGGTATGTAGGCGGTGCTACAGAGTTCTTGAAGTGGTGGCCTAACTACGGCTACACTAGA
AGAACAGTATTTGGTATCTGCGCTCTGCTGAAGCCAGTTACCTTCGGAAAAAGAGTTGGTAGCTCTTGAT
CCGGCAAACAAACCACCGCTGGTAGCGGTGGTTTTTTTGTTTGCAAGCAGCAGATTACGCGCAGAAAAAA
AGGATCTCAAGAAGATCCTTTGATCTTTTCTACGGGGTCTGACGCTCAGTGGAACGAAAACTCACGTTAA
GGGATTTTGGTCATGAGATTATCAAAAAGGATCTTCACCTAGATCCTTTTAAATTAAAAATGAAGTTTTA
AATCAATCTAAAGTATATATGAGTAAACTTGGTCTGACAGTTACCAATGCTTAATCAGTGAGGCACCTAT
CTCAGCGATCTGTCTATTTCGTTCATCCATAGTTGCCTGACTCCCCGTCGTGTAGATAACTACGATACGG
GAGGGCTTACCATCTGGCCCCAGTGCTGCAATGATACCGCGAGACCCACGCTCACCGGCTCCAGATTTAT
CAGCAATAAACCAGCCAGCCGGAAGGGCCGAGCGCAGAAGTGGTCCTGCAACTTTATCCGCCTCCATCCA
GTCTATTAATTGTTGCCGGGAAGCTAGAGTAAGTAGTTCGCCAGTTAATAGTTTGCGCAACGTTGTTGCC
ATTGCTACAGGCATCGTGGTGTCACGCTCGTCGTTTGGTATGGCTTCATTCAGCTCCGGTTCCCAACGAT
CAAGGCGAGTTACATGATCCCCCATGTTGTGCAAAAAAGCGGTTAGCTCCTTCGGTCCTCCGATCGTTGT
CAGAAGTAAGTTGGCCGCAGTGTTATCACTCATGGTTATGGCAGCACTGCATAATTCTCTTACTGTCATG
CCATCCGTAAGATGCTTTTCTGTGACTGGTGAGTACTCAACCAAGTCATTCTGAGAATAGTGTATGCGGC
GACCGAGTTGCTCTTGCCCGGCGTCAATACGGGATAATACCGCGCCACATAGCAGAACTTTAAAAGTGCT
CATCATTGGAAAACGTTCTTCGGGGCGAAAACTCTCAAGGATCTTACCGCTGTTGAGATCCAGTTCGATG
TAACCCACTCGTGCACCCAACTGATCTTCAGCATCTTTTACTTTCACCAGCGTTTCTGGGTGAGCAAAAA
CAGGAAGGCAAAATGCCGCAAAAAAGGGAATAAGGGCGACACGGAAATGTTGAATACTCATACTCTTCCT
TTTTCAATATTATTGAAGCATTTATCAGGGTTATTGTCTCATGAGCGGATACATATTTGAATGTATTTAG
AAAAATAAACAAATAGGGGTTCCGCGCACATTTCCCCGAAAAGTGCCAC
Features (pLannotate 1.2.2; 25 found; start..end, strand, type, name):
     36..88      -  misc_feature   bom (fragment): basis of mobility region from pBR322
    243..622     +  enhancer       CMV enhancer: human cytomegalovirus immediate early enhancer
    623..826     +  promoter       CMV promoter: human cytomegalovirus (CMV) immediate early promoter
    828..847     +  promoter       PLtetO-1 promoter (fragment): modified phage lambda PL promoter with tet operator sites (Lutz and Bujard, 1997)
    849..868     +  promoter       PLtetO-1 promoter (fragment): modified phage lambda PL promoter with tet operator sites (Lutz and Bujard, 1997)
    876..909     +  promoter       TRE3GV promoter (fragment): 3rd-generation Tet-responsive promoter that can be activated by binding of Tet-On® 3G, optimized for retroviral and lentiviral vectors
   1004..1024    +  CDS            FLAG (fragment): FLAG® epitope tag, followed by an enterokinase cleavage site
   1067..1091    +  protein_bind   attB1: mutant version of attB; recombination site for the Gateway® BP reaction BP Clonase™
   1118..1975    +  CDS            RNASEH1: RNH1_HUMAN - Also known as RNH1. Experimental evidence at protein level: Swiss-Prot protein existence level 1. Endonuclease that specifically degrades the RNA of RNA-DNA hybrids (PubMed:10497183). Plays a role in RNA polymerase II (RNAp II) transcription termination by degrading R-loop RNA-DNA hybrid formation at G-rich pause sites located downstream of the poly(A) site and behind the elongating RNAp II (PubMed:21700224). From Homo sapiens (Human).
   2002..2026    -  protein_bind   attB2: mutant version of attB; recombination site for the Gateway® BP reaction BP Clonase™
   2079..2120    +  CDS            V5 tag: epitope tag from simian virus 5
   2206..2430    +  polyA_signal   bGH poly(A) signal: bovine growth hormone polyadenylation signal
   2434..2455    +  promoter       SV40 promoter (fragment): SV40 enhancer and early promoter
   2476..2709    +  rep_origin     f1 ori (fragment) (sequence partly withheld): f1 bacteriophage origin of replication; arrow indicates direction of (+) strand synthesis
   2714..2761    +  protein_bind   FRT: FLP-mediated recombination occurs in the 8-bp core sequence TCTAGAAA (Turan and Bode, 2011). FLP recombinase from the Saccharomyces cerevisiae 2μ plasmid
   2769..3791    +  CDS            HygR: aminoglycoside phosphotransferase from E. coli; aph(4)-Ia; confers resistance to hygromycin
   3801..3926    +  CDS            ble (fragment): BLE_KLEPN - Experimental evidence at protein level: Swiss-Prot protein existence level 1. Binding protein with a strong affinity to the bleomycin family of antibiotics. Binds to CL990; an antimitotic-antibiotic compound. From Klebsiella pneumoniae.
   3921..4042    +  polyA_signal   SV40 poly(A) signal: SV40 polyadenylation signal
   4115..4131    -  protein_bind   lac operator: The lac repressor binds to the lac operator to inhibit transcription in E. coli. This inhibition can be relieved by adding lactose or isopropyl-β-D-thiogalactopyranoside (IPTG). lac repressor encoded by lacI
   4139..4169    -  promoter       lac promoter: promoter for the E. coli lac operon
   4184..4205    -  protein_bind   CAP binding site: CAP binding activates transcription in the presence of cAMP. E. coli catabolite activator protein
   4218..4310    -  CDS            lacI (fragment): lac repressor; lacI; The lac repressor binds to the lac operator to inhibit transcription in E. coli. This inhibition can be relieved by adding lactose or isopropyl-β-D-thiogalactopyranoside (IPTG).
   4493..5081    -  rep_origin     ori: high-copy-number ColE1/pMB1/pBR322/pUC origin of replication
   5252..6112    -  CDS            AmpR: β-lactamase; bla; confers resistance to ampicillin, carbenicillin, and related antibiotics
   6113..6217    -  promoter       AmpR promoter: bla
