[The description below was written by a language model from this plasmid's Addgene catalogue record and pLannotate feature annotations shown in this document.]
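Description:
pFRT-TODestFLAGHA_RNAseH1 is a mammalian expression plasmid built on a laboratory-modified pcDNA5/FRT backbone, made by Gateway recombination of the RNaseH1 coding sequence into a FLAG-HA destination vector. It is propagated in E. coli through a high-copy ColE1/pUC-type origin with an ampicillin resistance gene. A fragment of the f1 origin and remnants of the lac promoter/operator region are also annotated in the backbone.

The expression cassette uses the CMV enhancer and immediate early promoter followed by two tet operator sites (annotated as short tetO-containing fragments). This arrangement allows transcription to be held off in cells expressing the Tet repressor and induced with tetracycline or doxycycline. Downstream lie an N-terminal FLAG-HA tag (only FLAG is picked up by the annotation), an attB1 site, an 858-nt ORF matching human RNASEH1, attB2, a backbone V5 tag and the bGH polyadenylation signal. Whether the V5 tag is actually translated depends on whether the insert retains a stop codon, which the record does not state. The catalogue lists both human and zebrafish as species, but the annotated ORF matches the human protein, an endonuclease that degrades the RNA strand of RNA-DNA hybrids such as R-loops.

An FRT site sits directly upstream of a hygromycin resistance gene that has no complete promoter of its own, followed by an SV40 poly(A) signal. In this design, Flp-mediated integration into a genomic FRT site of a suitable host cell line activates hygromycin resistance, yielding isogenic stable lines with single-site, inducible expression of tagged RNase H1. The depositor and sequencing-derived records differ slightly in length (6,282 versus 6,240 nt) and in CMV promoter annotation, but otherwise agree.
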