Addgene plasmid #65782: pFRT-TODestFLAGHA_RNAseH1
Purpose: expresses FLAGHA-tagged RNAsH1 in mammalian cells
Depositing lab: Thomas Tuschl. Depositing organization: Rockefeller University.
Backbone
  Vector backbone: pcDNA5/FRT
  Backbone manufacturer: Life Technologies, Modified by Tuschl lab
  Vector type: Mammalian Expression
  Selectable markers: Hygromycin
Growth in bacteria
  Bacterial resistance: Ampicillin, 100 μg/mL
  Growth temperature: 37°C
  Growth strain: Top10
  Copy number: Unknown
Gene/Insert
  Gene/Insert name: RNaseH1
  Species: H. sapiens (human), D. rerio (zebrafish)
  Entrez Gene: RNASEH1 (a.k.a. H1RNA, PEOB2, RNH1)
  Promoter: CMV, 2x Tet
  Tag / fusion protein: FLAG HA (N terminal on backbone); V5 (C terminal on backbone)
  Cloning method: Gateway Cloning
  Sequencing primers: 5′ CMV Forward; 3′ BGH Reverse
Terms and licenses: Academic/Nonprofit Terms; Industry Terms: Not Available to Industry
How to cite: pFRT-TODestFLAGHA_RNAseH1 was a gift from Thomas Tuschl (Addgene plasmid # 65782 ; http://n2t.net/addgene:65782 ; RRID:Addgene_65782)
