>Addgene plasmid #65782 | pFRT-TODestFLAGHA_RNAseH1 | addgene partial sequence | sequence record 116397 | CMV-F 5'-CGCAAATGGGCGGTAGGCGTG-3'
ATCGCCTGGAGACGCCATCCACGCTGTTTTGACCTCCATAGAAGACACCGGGACCGATCCAGCCTCCGGA
CTCTAGCGTTTAAACTTAAGCTTGGTACCATGGACTACAAGGACGACGATGACAAGTACCCTTATGACGT
GCCCGATTA
