>Addgene plasmid #65782 | pFRT-TODestFLAGHA_RNAseH1 | addgene partial sequence | sequence record 116398 | BGH-rev 5'-TAGAAGGCACAGTCGAGG-3'
TGGAATCAGTTATCTATGCGGCCGCGGATCAGGTACGCGTAGAATCGAGACCGAGGAGAGGGTTAGGGAT
AGGCTTACCTTCGAACCGCGGGCCCTCTAGACTTGAGCGGCCGCCACTGTGCTGGATATCAACCACTTTG
TACAAGAAAGCTGGGTCTAGATATCTCGAGTGCGGCCGCTCAGTCTTCCGATTGTTTAGCTCCTTCTCTG
GCTAATCTGTCAGCTTCTTCATTGCCTATAAATCCCGAATGACCAGGAACATGCATCCACTGAATGTCCA
TCCCCTGGGTAAGCCTCTCCAGTGCCACAAAGTCCTCTTTGTTGATCACCTCTTTCCCTGCACTTGTCTT
CCACCCATTTTTCTTCCAACCTTGAACCCAGTTAGTTATACCATTTATCGTAAACATACTGTCTGTATAC
AGAACCAGTTTATTGATGTTTTGAGTCTTTGCTTGTTCAATGGCTTTGCAGGCTGCATGAATTTCCGCTC
TTTGGTTTGTCTGCCGCCCAGGAAGTCTAATGCCTACATTTAAAGGATGGCCCGGCCCCCAGTAAACGCC
GATTCCTGCTCGCGGCCTTCTACGCCCATTACTGGAGCAGCAGCCATCAGTGTAGACGACGACGAAGTCT
CCCATGTAGGAAAACGTGTCTCTGCTAACTGGAGGCGCCGGCTCCACGCTCGGCTTCATGTGCTTTGCAT
ACGGCTCTGCGCTTTCATGTCCATCTCCATCCAGTGGCTCACGGAGTCGCTTGCTGGCTTTCGCCTCCGA
TTCTTGTCCATGTTGATTTTCATGCCCTTCTGAAACTTCCGGGCTTGCAGATTT
